>Addgene plasmid #114148 | pET29b-clbF | addgene full sequence | sequence record 227336 | Addgene NGS Result
AGGAGATGGCGCCCAACAGTCCCCCGGCCACGGGGCCTGCCACCATACCCACGCCGAAACAAGCGCTCAT
GAGCCCGAAGTGGCGAGCCCGATCTTCCCCATCGGTGATGTCGGCGATATAGGCGCCAGCAACCGCACCT
GTGGCGCCGGTGATGCCGGCCACGATGCGTCCGGCGTAGAGGATCGAGATCGATCTCGATCCCGCGAAAT
TAATACGACTCACTATAGGGGAATTGTGAGCGGATAACAATTCCCCTCTAGAAATAATTTTGTTTAACTT
TAAGAAGGAGATATACATATGTGCACTGAAAATTATGAGCTGGCTCAGCAAGAGGCAGTCCTGTTTGCCA
AACAACATCTCGCCCTGGCTGCACAGAATATTGAACGTCAGCAGTTTATTGTGCCAGACATTATTTCTTG
CGTGGCGCAGGCCGGGTACTTAGGTGCGTCAATCCCCCAAAAATATGGCGGACGAGGTTACGATTCTTAT
CAACTGTGCGCTTTGCATGAAGTGATGGCTGGGGTTCACGGTTCGTTAGAAAATCTCATAACAGTGACTG
GCATGGTCAGCACGCTGCTGCAACGCGTGGGCAGCGCAGCGCAAAAAGCCCATTATTTGCCAAAGCTGGC
AACGGGGGAATTGATCGGCGCGATTGCCCTCACAGAGCCGAATATCGGCAGTGACTTAGTGAACGTGGAA
ACAGAATTACAGCAGGATGGCGACGGTTGGCGGCTGAACGGGAAAAAGAAATGGATCACGCTAGGGCAGA
TTGCTGATTTTTTTATTGTTTTAATCCACTGTGGTAATCAATTAGCGACAGTGCTTATCGATCGCAATAC
CGACGGCTTTACTATCACTCCACTCAACGACATGTTGGGGTTACGCGGCAATATGTTGGCAGAGCTGCAT
TTTAATGACTGCCGCCTGAAGGAGGATGCATTGCTCGGTCCGCTCACCCCTGGGGTACCGCTGGCGGTGA
ATTTTGCGCTCAATGAAGGGCGGTTCACCACCGCTTGTGGCAGCCTAGGATTATGTCGGGCCGCTGTGGA
TGTGGCAGCGCGCTACATCCGCCAGCGTAAACAGTTCAAGCGGCGGTTATTTTCTCATGGCATTGTTCAG
CACTTGTTTGCCACAATGCTGACCCAAACGCGCAGTGCGCAACTAATGTGCTTCAGCGCGGCGGAATACC
GCGAAACGCTGCACCCGGCCATGATAAACCAAATCCTGATGGCGAAGTATGTCGCTTCCAAAGCTGCGGT
GGACGTGGCCGGGAAGGCGGTGCAACTGCTCGGTGCGAATGGTTGCCATGCCGATTATGCCGTCGAACGT
TACTACCGCGACGCCAAAATCATGGAAATCATCGAAGGGACATCGCAAATTCATGAAATCCAAATTGCGA
TGAATTACATGATGGGGAGTGAAGCACTCGAGCACCACCACCACCACCACTGAGATCCGGCTGCTAACAA
AGCCCGAAAGGAAGCTGAGTTGGCTGCTGCCACCGCTGAGCAATAACTAGCATAACCCCTTGGGGCCTCT
AAACGGGTCTTGAGGGGTTTTTTGCTGAAAGGAGGAACTATATCCGGATTGGCGAATGGG
[124 nt withheld, positions 1601-1724]
C
[91 nt withheld, positions 1726-1816]
A
[49 nt withheld, positions 1818-1866]
CCTTTGACGTTGGAGTCCACGTTCTTT
[37 nt withheld, positions 1894-1930]
ACCCTATCTCGGTCTATTCTTTTGATTTATAAGGGATTTTGCCGATTTCGGCCTATTGGTTAAAAAATGA
GCTGATTTAACAAAAATTTAACGCGAATTTTAACAAAATATTAACGCTTACAATTTAGGTGGCACTTTTC
GGGGAAATGTGCGCGGAACCCCTATTTGTTTATTTTTCTAAATACATTCAAATATGTATCCGCTCATGAA
TTAATTCTTAGAAAAACTCATCGAGCATCAAATGAAACTGCAATTTATTCATATCAGGATTATCAATACC
ATATTTTTGAAAAAGCCGTTTCTGTAATGAAGGAGAAAACTCACCGAGGCAGTTCCATAGGATGGCAAGA
TCCTGGTATCGGTCTGCGATTCCGACTCGTCCAACATCAATACAACCTATTAATTTCCCCTCGTCAAAAA
TAAGGTTATCAAGTGAGAAATCACCATGAGTGACGACTGAATCCGGTGAGAATGGCAAAAGTTTATGCAT
TTCTTTCCAGACTTGTTCAACAGGCCAGCCATTACGCTCGTCATCAAAATCACTCGCATCAACCAAACCG
TTATTCATTCGTGATTGCGCCTGAGCGAGACGAAATACGCGATCGCTGTTAAAAGGACAATTACAAACAG
GAATCGAATGCAACCGGCGCAGGAACACTGCCAGCGCATCAACAATATTTTCACCTGAATCAGGATATTC
TTCTAATACCTGGAATGCTGTTTTCCCGGGGATCGCAGTGGTGAGTAACCATGCATCATCAGGAGTACGG
ATAAAATGCTTGATGGTCGGAAGAGGCATAAATTCCGTCAGCCAGTTTAGTCTGACCATCTCATCTGTAA
CATCATTGGCAACGCTACCTTTGCCATGTTTCAGAAACAACTCTGGCGCATCGGGCTTCCCATACAATCG
ATAGATTGTCGCACCTGATTGCCCGACATTATCGCGAGCCCATTTATACCCATATAAATCAGCATCCATG
TTGGAATTTAATCGCGGCCTAGAGCAAGACGTTTCCCGTTGAATATGGCTCATAACACCCCTTGTATTAC
TGTTTATGTAAGCAGACAGTTTTATTGTTCATGACCAAAATCCCTTAACGTGAGTTTTCGTTCCACTGAG
CGTCAGACCCCGTAGAAAAGATCAAAGGATCTTCTTGAGATCCTTTTTTTCTGCGCGTAATCTGCTGCTT
GCAAACAAAAAAACCACCGCTACCAGCGGTGGTTTGTTTGCCGGATCAAGAGCTACCAACTCTTTTTCCG
AAGGTAACTGGCTTCAGCAGAGCGCAGATACCAAATACTGTCCTTCTAGTGTAGCCGTAGTTAGGCCACC
ACTTCAAGAACTCTGTAGCACCGCCTACATACCTCGCTCTGCTAATCCTGTTACCAGTGGCTGCTGCCAG
TGGCGATAAGTCGTGTCTTACCGGGTTGGACTCAAGACGATAGTTACCGGATAAGGCGCAGCGGTCGGGC
TGAACGGGGGGTTCGTGCACACAGCCCAGCTTGGAGCGAACGACCTACACCGAACTGAGATACCTACAGC
GTGAGCTATGAGAAAGCGCCACGCTTCCCGAAGGGAGAAAGGCGGACAGGTATCCGGTAAGCGGCAGGGT
CGGAACAGGAGAGCGCACGAGGGAGCTTCCAGGGGGAAACGCCTGGTATCTTTATAGTCCTGTCGGGTTT
CGCCACCTCTGACTTGAGCGTCGATTTTTGTGATGCTCGTCAGGGGGGCGGAGCCTATGGAAAAACGCCA
GCAACGCGGCCTTTTTACGGTTCCTGGCCTTTTGCTGGCCTTTTGCTCACATGTTCTTTCCTGCGTTATC
CCCTGATTCTGTGGATAACCGTATTACCGCCTTTGAGTGAGCTGATACCGCTCGCCGCAGCCGAACGACC
GAGCGCAGCGAGTCAGTGAGCGAGGAAGCGGAAGAGCGCCTGATGCGGTATTTTCTCCTTACGCATCTGT
GCGGTATTTCACACCGCAATGGTGCACTCTCAGTACAATCTGCTCTGATGCCGCATAGTTAAGCCAGTAT
ACACTCCGCTATCGCTACGTGACTGGGTCATGGCTGCGCCCCGACACCCGCCAACACCCGCTGACGCGCC
CTGACGGGCTTGTCTGCTCCCGGCATCCGCTTACAGACAAGCTGTGACCGTCTCCGGGAGCTGCATGTGT
CAGAGGTTTTCACCGTCATCACCGAAACGCGCGAGGCAGCTGCGGTAAAGCTCATCAGCGTGGTCGTGAA
GCGATTCACAGATGTCTGCCTGTTCATCCGCGTCCAGCTCGTTGAGTTTCTCCAGAAGCGTTAATGTCTG
GCTTCTGATAAAGCGGGCCATGTTAAGGGCGGTTTTTTCCTGTTTGGTCACTGATGCCTCCGTGTAAGGG
GGATTTCTGTTCATGGGGGTAATGATACCGATGAAACGAGAGAGGATGCTCACGATACGGGTTACTGATG
ATGAACATGCCCGGTTACTGGAACGTTGTGAGGGTAAACAACTGGCGGTATGGATGCGGCGGGACCAGAG
AAAAATCACTCAGGGTCAATGCCAGCGCTTCGTTAATACAGATGTAGGTGTTCCACAGGGTAGCCAGCAG
CATCCTGCGATGCAGATCCGGAACATAATGGTGCAGGGCGCTGACTTCCGCGTTTCCAGACTTTACGAAA
CACGGAAACCGAAGACCATTCATGTTGTTGCTCAGGTCGCAGACGTTTTGCAGCAGCAGTCGCTTCACGT
TCGCTCGCGTATCGGTGATTCATTCTGCTAACCAGTAAGGCAACCCCGCCAGCCTAGCCGGGTCCTCAAC
GACAGGAGCACGATCATGCGCACCCGTGGGGCCGCCATGCCGGCGATAATGGCCTGCTTCTCGCCGAAAC
GTTTGGTGGCGGGACCAGTGACGAAGGCTTGAGCGAGGGCGTGCAAGATTCCGAATACCGCAAGCGACAG
GCCGATCATCGTCGCGCTCCAGCGAAAGCGGTCCTCGCCGAAAATGACCCAGAGCGCTGCCGGCACCTGT
CCTACGAGTTGCATGATAAAGAAGACAGTCATAAGTGCGGCGACGATAGTCATGCCCCGCGCCCACCGGA
AGGAGCTGACTGGGTTGAAGGCTCTCAAGGGCATCGGTCGAGATCCCGGTGCCTAATGAGTGAGCTAACT
TACATTAATTGCGTTGCGCTCACTGCCCGCTTTCCAGTCGGGAAACCTGTCGTGCCAGCTGCATTAATGA
ATCGGCCAACGCGCGGGGAGAGGCGGTTTGCGTATTGGGCGCCAGGGTGGTTTTTCTTTTCACCAGTGAG
ACGGGCAACAGCTGATTGCCCTTCACCGCCTGGCCCTGAGAGAGTTGCAGCAAGCGGTCCACGCTGGTTT
GCCCCAGCAGGCGAAAATCCTGTTTGATGGTGGTTAACGGCGGGATATAACATGAGCTGTCTTCGGTATC
GTCGTATCCCACTACCGAGATGTCCGCACCAACGCGCAGCCCGGACTCGGTAATGGCGCGCATTGCGCCC
AGCGCCATCTGATCGTTGGCAACCAGCATCGCAGTGGGAACGATGCCCTCATTCAGCATTTGCATGGTTT
GTTGAAAACCGGACATGGCACTCCAGTCGCCTTCCCGTTCCGCTATCGGCTGAATTTGATTGCGAGTGAG
ATATTTATGCCAGCCAGCCAGACGCAGACGCGCCGAGACAGAACTTAATGGGCCCGCTAACAGCGCGATT
TGCTGGTGACCCAATGCGACCAGATGCTCCACGCCCAGTCGCGTACCGTCTTCATGGGAGAAAATAATAC
TGTTGATGGGTGTCTGGTCAGAGACATCAAGAAATAACGCCGGAACATTAGTGCAGGCAGCTTCCACAGC
AATGGCATCCTGGTCATCCAGCGGATAGTTAATGATCAGCCCACTGACGCGTTGCGCGAGAAGATTGTGC
ACCGCCGCTTTACAGGCTTCGACGCCGCTTCGTTCTACCATCGACACCACCACGCTGGCACCCAGTTGAT
CGGCGCGAGATTTAATCGCCGCGACAATTTGCGACGGCGCGTGCAGGGCCAGACTGGAGGTGGCAACGCC
AATCAGCAACGACTGTTTGCCCGCCAGTTGTTGTGCCACGCGGTTGGGAATGTAATTCAGCTCCGCCATC
GCCGCTTCCACTTTTTCCCGCGTTTTCGCAGAAACGTGGCTGGCCTGGTTCACCACGCGGGAAACGGTCT
GATAAGAGACACCGGCATACTCTGCGACATCGTATAACGTTACTGGTTTCACATTCACCACCCTGAATTG
ACTCTCTTCCGGGCGCTATCATGCCATACCGCGAAAGGTTTTGCGCCATTCGATGGTGTCCGGGATCTCG
ACGCTCTCCCTTATGCGACTCCTGCATTAGGAAGCAGCCCAGTAGTAGGTTGAGGCCGTTGAGCACCGCC
GCCGCAAGGAATGGTGCATGCA
Features (pLannotate 1.2.2; 18 found; start..end, strand, type, name):
    211..229     +  promoter       T7 promoter: promoter for bacteriophage T7 RNA polymerase
    230..254     +  protein_bind   lac operator: The lac repressor binds to the lac operator to inhibit transcription in E. coli. This inhibition can be relieved by adding lactose or isopropyl-β-D-thiogalactopyranoside (IPTG). lac repressor encoded by lacI
    269..291     +  RBS            RBS: efficient ribosome binding site from bacteriophage T7 gene 10 (Olins and Rangwala, 1989)
   1433..1450    +  CDS            9xHis (fragment): 9xHis affinity tag
   1460..1509    +  CDS            SET1 (fragment): solubility-enhancement tag derived from T7 phage gene 10B
   1517..1564    +  terminator     T7 terminator: transcription terminator for bacteriophage T7 RNA polymerase
   1601..2029    +  rep_origin     f1 ori (sequence partly withheld): f1 bacteriophage origin of replication; arrow indicates direction of (+) strand synthesis
   2082..2139    +  promoter       AmpR promoter (fragment): bla
   2148..2963    -  CDS            KanR: aminoglycoside phosphotransferase; aph(3')-Ia; confers resistance to kanamycin in bacteria or G418 (Geneticin®) in eukaryotes
   3085..3673    +  rep_origin     ori: high-copy-number ColE1/pMB1/pBR322/pUC origin of replication
   3859..3998    -  misc_feature   bom: basis of mobility region from pBR322
   4100..4291    -  CDS            rop: Rop protein, which maintains plasmids at low copy number; rop
   4308..4688    +  CDS            YPB1_ECOLX: Protein predicted: Swiss-Prot protein existence level 4. From Escherichia coli.
   4760..5051    -  CDS            TcR (fragment): tetracycline efflux protein; tet; confers resistance to tetracycline
   5066..5087    -  protein_bind   CAP binding site: CAP binding activates transcription in the presence of cAMP. E. coli catabolite activator protein
   5100..6182    -  CDS            lacI: lac repressor; lacI; The lac repressor binds to the lac operator to inhibit transcription in E. coli. This inhibition can be relieved by adding lactose or isopropyl-β-D-thiogalactopyranoside (IPTG).
   6183..6260    -  promoter       lacI promoter: lacI
   6268..185     -  CDS            TcR (fragment) (across the origin): tetracycline efflux protein; tet; confers resistance to tetracycline
