[The description below was written by a language model from this plasmid's Addgene catalogue record and pLannotate feature annotations shown in this document.]
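Description:
pET29b-clbF is a bacterial expression plasmid built on the pET29b backbone, about 6.4 kb in total, for producing the E. coli protein ClbF with a C-terminal 6xHis tag. It is maintained in E. coli under kanamycin selection through an aph(3')-Ia aminoglycoside phosphotransferase gene. Replication relies on a ColE1/pMB1-type origin, with the pBR322-derived bom region and the rop gene also present; Rop normally holds such plasmids at a lower copy number, although the catalogue lists copy number as unknown. An f1 origin is included as well, which allows single-stranded DNA production with helper phage.

The expression cassette follows the standard pET layout. A T7 promoter is followed immediately by a lac operator and the strong phage T7 gene 10 ribosome binding site, and a T7 terminator closes the unit. The plasmid carries its own lacI gene and promoter, so the lac repressor keeps transcription off until IPTG or lactose is added, in a host that supplies T7 RNA polymerase. The annotation does not label the clbF coding sequence itself, but the unannotated stretch between the ribosome binding site and the histidine tag is where the insert would sit. The tag is called as a fragment of a longer His tag, consistent with the six histidines recorded. Short hits to a T7 gene 10B-derived tag, TcR fragments and an AmpR promoter fragment appear to be backbone remnants rather than functional parts.

The associated publication concerns the polyketide synthase machinery of the pks island involved in colibactin biosynthesis. The plasmid therefore suits overexpression of ClbF, with the His tag available for affinity purification and subsequent biochemical study.
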