Addgene plasmid #114148: pET29b-clbF
Purpose: Expresses ClbF-cHis
Depositing lab: Emily Balskus. Depositing organization: Harvard University. Publication: Characterization of Polyketide Synthase Machinery from the pks Island Facilitates Isolation of a Candidate Precolibactin. Zha L, Wilson MR, Brotherton CA, Balskus EP. ACS Chem Biol. 2016 May 20;11(5):1287-95. doi: 10.1021/acschembio.6b00014. Epub 2016 Mar 1. PubMed 26890481.
Backbone
  Vector backbone: pET29b
  Total vector size (bp): 6366
  Vector type: Bacterial Expression
Growth in bacteria
  Bacterial resistance: Kanamycin, 50 μg/mL
  Growth temperature: 37°C
  Growth strain: DH5alpha
  Copy number: Unknown
Gene/Insert
  Gene/Insert name: ClbF
  Species: E. coli
  GenBank ID: CAJ76294.1
  Tag / fusion protein: 6xHis (C terminal on insert)
Terms and licenses: Academic/Nonprofit Terms; Industry Terms: Not Available to Industry
How to cite: pET29b-clbF was a gift from Emily Balskus (Addgene plasmid # 114148 ; http://n2t.net/addgene:114148 ; RRID:Addgene_114148)
